Addgene plasmid #48669: M-ST1cas
Purpose: Mammalian S. thermophilus #1 Cas9 expression, human optimized
Depositing lab: George Church. Depositing organization: Harvard Medical School. Publication: Orthogonal Cas9 proteins for RNA-guided gene regulation and editing. Esvelt KM, Mali P, Braff JL, Moosburner M, Yaung SJ, Church GM. Nat Methods. 2013 Sep 29. doi: 10.1038/nmeth.2681. PubMed 24076762.
Backbone
  Vector backbone: pcDNA3.3 TOPO
  Backbone manufacturer: Invitrogen
  Total vector size (bp): 8822
  Vector type: CRISPR
  Selectable markers: Neomycin (select with G418)
Growth in bacteria
  Bacterial resistance: Ampicillin, 100 μg/mL
  Growth temperature: 37°C
  Growth strain: DH5alpha
  Copy number: Unknown
Gene/Insert
  Gene/Insert name: Cas9
  Species: S. thermophilus #1
  Insert size (bp): 3400
  Promoter: CMV
  Tag / fusion protein: NLS (C terminal on insert)
  Cloning method: Unknown
  Sequencing primers: 5′ CMV-F; 3′ TK-pA-R
Terms and licenses: Academic/Nonprofit Terms; Industry Terms: Not Available to Industry
How to cite: M-ST1cas was a gift from George Church (Addgene plasmid # 48669 ; http://n2t.net/addgene:48669 ; RRID:Addgene_48669)
