[The description below was written by a language model from this plasmid's Addgene catalogue record and pLannotate feature annotations shown in this document.]
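Description:
M-ST1cas is a mammalian expression plasmid built on the pcDNA3.3 TOPO backbone that produces a human codon-optimized Cas9 nuclease from the Streptococcus thermophilus CRISPR1 (ST1) Type II system. It is maintained in E. coli through a high-copy ColE1/pUC-type origin and selected with ampicillin via the β-lactamase gene and its native promoter. An f1 phage origin is also present, along with small backbone remnants (lac promoter/operator and CAP site, fragments of lacI, bom, ble and a bGH polyadenylation signal) that have no evident role in the construct's function. The catalogue lists a total size of 8822 bp, while the depositor's annotated sequence is 8813 nt, a minor discrepancy.

The payload is a single transcription unit in which the human cytomegalovirus immediate early enhancer and promoter drive the roughly 3.4 kb St1Cas9 coding sequence, terminated by the herpes simplex virus thymidine kinase polyadenylation signal. The record states that a nuclear localization signal is fused to the C terminus of the protein to direct it to the nucleus, although this element is not annotated separately in the feature table. A second cassette, consisting of the SV40 enhancer/early promoter, the neomycin phosphotransferase gene and an SV40 polyadenylation signal, permits G418 selection of transfected mammalian cells. No guide RNA expression cassette is annotated, so a matching ST1 guide RNA would have to be supplied from a separate source. The plasmid was developed as part of a set of orthogonal Cas9 proteins and is used for RNA-guided double-strand cleavage and genome editing in mammalian cells, in principle alongside other Cas9 orthologs without cross-talk between their guide RNAs.
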