Features (pLannotate 1.2.2; 18 found; start..end, strand, type, name):
     50..429     +  enhancer       CMV enhancer: human cytomegalovirus immediate early enhancer
    430..633     +  promoter       CMV promoter: human cytomegalovirus (CMV) immediate early promoter
    748..4110    +  CDS            St1Cas9: Cas9 endonuclease from the Streptococcus thermophilus Type II CRISPR/Cas system (Esvelt et al., 2013) generates RNA-guided double strand breaks in DNA
   4243..4291    +  polyA_signal   HSV TK poly(A) signal: herpes simplex virus thymidine kinase polyadenylation signal (Cole and Stacy, 1985)
   4382..4398    -  polyA_signal   bGH poly(A) signal (fragment): bovine growth hormone polyadenylation signal
   4493..4921    +  rep_origin     f1 ori (sequence partly withheld): f1 bacteriophage origin of replication; arrow indicates direction of (+) strand synthesis
   4935..5264    +  promoter       SV40 promoter: SV40 enhancer and early promoter
   5331..6122    +  CDS            neo: KKA2_KLEPN - Also known as kan, nptII. Experimental evidence at protein level: Swiss-Prot protein existence level 1. Resistance to kanamycin, neomycin, paromomycin, ribostamycin, butirosin and gentamicin B. From Klebsiella pneumoniae.
   6148..6306    +  CDS            ble (fragment): BLE_KLEPN - Experimental evidence at protein level: Swiss-Prot protein existence level 1. Binding protein with a strong affinity to the bleomycin family of antibiotics. Binds to CL990; an antimitotic-antibiotic compound. From Klebsiella pneumoniae.
   6301..6422    +  polyA_signal   SV40 poly(A) signal: SV40 polyadenylation signal
   6495..6511    -  protein_bind   lac operator: The lac repressor binds to the lac operator to inhibit transcription in E. coli. This inhibition can be relieved by adding lactose or isopropyl-β-D-thiogalactopyranoside (IPTG). lac repressor encoded by lacI
   6519..6549    -  promoter       lac promoter: promoter for the E. coli lac operon
   6564..6585    -  protein_bind   CAP binding site: CAP binding activates transcription in the presence of cAMP. E. coli catabolite activator protein
   6598..6690    -  CDS            lacI (fragment): lac repressor; lacI; The lac repressor binds to the lac operator to inhibit transcription in E. coli. This inhibition can be relieved by adding lactose or isopropyl-β-D-thiogalactopyranoside (IPTG).
   6873..7461    -  rep_origin     ori: high-copy-number ColE1/pMB1/pBR322/pUC origin of replication
   7632..8492    -  CDS            AmpR: β-lactamase; bla; confers resistance to ampicillin, carbenicillin, and related antibiotics
   8493..8597    -  promoter       AmpR promoter: bla
   8664..8708    -  misc_feature   bom (fragment): basis of mobility region from pBR322
>Addgene plasmid #48669 | M-ST1cas | depositor full sequence | sequence record 71838 | M-ST1cas sequence 8813 bps
GTTAGGCGTTTTGCGCTGCTTCGCGATGTACGGGCCAGATATACGCGTTGACATTGATTATTGACTAGTT
ATTAATAGTAATCAATTACGGGGTCATTAGTTCATAGCCCATATATGGAGTTCCGCGTTACATAACTTAC
GGTAAATGGCCCGCCTGGCTGACCGCCCAACGACCCCCGCCCATTGACGTCAATAATGACGTATGTTCCC
ATAGTAACGCCAATAGGGACTTTCCATTGACGTCAATGGGTGGAGTATTTACGGTAAACTGCCCACTTGG
CAGTACATCAAGTGTATCATATGCCAAGTACGCCCCCTATTGACGTCAATGACGGTAAATGGCCCGCCTG
GCATTATGCCCAGTACATGACCTTATGGGACTTTCCTACTTGGCAGTACATCTACGTATTAGTCATCGCT
ATTACCATGGTGATGCGGTTTTGGCAGTACATCAATGGGCGTGGATAGCGGTTTGACTCACGGGGATTTC
CAAGTCTCCACCCCATTGACGTCAATGGGAGTTTGTTTTGGCACCAAAATCAACGGGACTTTCCAAAATG
TCGTAACAACTCCGCCCCATTGACGCAAATGGGCGGTAGGCGTGTACGGTGGGAGGTCTATATAAGCAGA
GCTCGTTTAGTGAACCGTCAGATCGCCTGGAGACGCCATCCACGCTGTTTTGACCTCCATAGAAGACACC
GGGACCGATCCAGCCTCCGGACTCTAGAGGATCGAACCCTTGCCACCATGAGCGACCTGGTGCTGGGCCT
GGACATCGGCATCGGCAGCGTGGGCGTGGGCATCCTGAACAAGGTGACCGGCGAGATCATCCACAAGAAC
AGTCGCATCTTCCCTGCTGCTCAGGCTGAGAACAACCTGGTGCGCCGCACCAACCGCCAGGGTCGCCGGC
TTGCTCGCCGCAAGAAGCACCGGCGCGTGCGCCTGAACCGCCTGTTCGAGGAGAGCGGCCTGATCACCGA
CTTCACCAAGATCAGCATCAACCTGAACCCCTACCAGCTGCGCGTGAAGGGCCTGACCGACGAGCTGAGC
AACGAGGAGCTGTTCATCGCCCTGAAGAACATGGTGAAGCACCGCGGCATCAGCTACCTGGACGACGCCA
GCGACGACGGCAACAGCAGCGTGGGCGACTACGCCCAGATCGTGAAGGAGAACAGCAAGCAGCTGGAGAC
CAAGACCCCCGGCCAGATCCAGCTGGAGCGCTACCAGACCTACGGCCAGCTGCGCGGCGACTTCACCGTG
GAGAAGGACGGCAAGAAGCACCGCCTGATCAACGTGTTCCCCACCAGCGCCTACCGCAGCGAGGCCCTGC
GCATCCTGCAGACCCAGCAGGAGTTCAACCCCCAGATCACCGACGAGTTCATCAACCGCTACCTGGAGAT
CCTGACCGGCAAGCGCAAGTACTACCACGGCCCCGGCAACGAGAAGAGCCGCACCGACTACGGCCGCTAC
CGCACCAGCGGCGAGACCCTGGACAACATCTTCGGCATCCTGATCGGCAAGTGCACCTTCTACCCCGACG
AGTTCCGCGCCGCCAAGGCCAGCTACACCGCCCAGGAGTTCAACCTGCTGAACGACCTGAACAACCTGAC
CGTGCCCACCGAGACCAAGAAGCTGAGCAAGGAGCAGAAGAACCAGATCATCAACTACGTGAAGAACGAG
AAGGCCATGGGCCCCGCCAAGCTGTTCAAGTACATCGCCAAGCTGCTGAGCTGCGACGTGGCCGACATCA
AGGGCTACCGCATCGACAAGAGCGGCAAGGCCGAGATCCACACCTTCGAGGCCTACCGCAAGATGAAGAC
CCTGGAGACCCTGGACATCGAGCAGATGGACCGCGAGACCCTGGACAAGCTGGCCTACGTGCTGACCCTG
AACACCGAGCGCGAGGGCATCCAGGAGGCCCTGGAGCACGAGTTCGCCGACGGCAGCTTCAGCCAGAAGC
AGGTGGACGAGCTGGTGCAGTTCCGCAAGGCCAACAGCAGCATCTTCGGCAAGGGCTGGCACAACTTCAG
CGTGAAGCTGATGATGGAGCTGATCCCCGAGCTGTACGAGACCAGCGAGGAGCAGATGACCATCCTGACC
CGCCTGGGCAAGCAGAAGACCACCAGCAGCAGCAACAAGACCAAGTACATCGACGAGAAGCTGCTGACCG
AGGAGATCTACAACCCCGTGGTGGCCAAGAGCGTGCGCCAGGCCATCAAGATCGTGAACGCCGCCATCAA
GGAGTACGGCGACTTCGACAACATCGTGATCGAGATGGCCCGCGAGACCAACGAGGACGACGAGAAGAAG
GCCATCCAGAAGATCCAGAAGGCCAACAAGGACGAGAAGGACGCCGCCATGCTGAAGGCCGCCAACCAGT
ACAACGGCAAGGCCGAGCTGCCCCACAGCGTGTTCCACGGCCACAAGCAGCTGGCCACCAAGATCCGCCT
GTGGCACCAGCAGGGCGAGCGCTGCCTGTACACCGGCAAGACCATCAGCATCCACGACCTGATCAACAAC
AGCAACCAGTTCGAGGTGGACCACATCCTGCCCCTGAGCATCACCTTCGACGACAGCCTGGCCAACAAGG
TGCTGGTGTACGCCACCGCCAACCAGGAGAAGGGCCAGCGCACCCCCTACCAGGCCCTGGACAGCATGGA
CGACGCCTGGAGCTTCCGCGAGCTGAAGGCCTTCGTGCGCGAGAGCAAGACCCTGAGCAACAAGAAGAAG
GAGTACCTGCTGACCGAGGAGGACATCAGCAAGTTCGACGTGCGCAAGAAGTTCATCGAGCGCAACCTGG
TGGACACCCTCTACGCCAGCCGCGTGGTGCTGAACGCCCTGCAGGAGCACTTCCGCGCCCACAAGATCGA
CACCAAGGTGAGCGTGGTGCGCGGCCAGTTCACCAGCCAGCTGCGCCGCCACTGGGGCATCGAGAAGACC
CGCGACACCTACCACCACCACGCCGTGGACGCCCTGATCATTGCGGCTTCTAGCCAGCTGAACCTGTGGA
AGAAGCAGAAGAACACCCTGGTGAGCTACAGCGAGGACCAGCTGCTGGACATCGAGACCGGCGAGCTGAT
CAGCGACGACGAGTACAAGGAGAGCGTGTTCAAGGCCCCCTACCAGCACTTCGTGGACACCCTGAAGAGC
AAGGAGTTCGAGGACAGCATCCTGTTCAGCTACCAGGTGGACAGCAAGTTCAACCGCAAGATCAGCGACG
CCACCATCTACGCCACCCGCCAGGCCAAGGTGGGCAAGGACAAGGCCGACGAGACCTACGTGCTGGGCAA
GATCAAGGACATCTACACCCAGGACGGCTACGACGCCTTCATGAAGATCTACAAGAAGGACAAGAGCAAG
TTCCTGATGTACCGCCACGACCCCCAGACCTTCGAGAAGGTGATCGAGCCCATCCTGGAGAACTACCCCA
ACAAGCAGATCAACGATAAAGGCAAGGAGGTGCCCTGCAACCCCTTCCTGAAGTACAAGGAGGAGCACGG
CTACATCCGCAAGTACAGCAAGAAGGGCAACGGCCCCGAGATCAAGAGCCTGAAGTACTACGACAGCAAG
CTGGGCAACCACATCGACATCACCCCCAAGGACAGCAACAACAAGGTGGTGCTGCAGAGCGTGAGCCCCT
GGCGCGCCGACGTGTACTTCAACAAGACCACCGGCAAGTACGAGATCCTGGGCCTGAAGTACGCCGACCT
GCAGTTTGATAAGGGCACCGGCACCTACAAGATCAGCCAGGAGAAGTACAACGACATCAAGAAGAAGGAG
GGCGTGGACAGCGACAGCGAGTTCAAGTTCACCCTGTACAAGAACGACCTTCTGCTGGTGAAGGACACCG
AGACCAAGGAGCAACAGCTGTTCCGCTTCCTGAGCCGCACCATGCCCAAGCAGAAGCACTACGTGGAGCT
GAAGCCCTACGACAAGCAGAAGTTCGAGGGCGGCGAGGCCCTGATCAAGGTGCTGGGCAACGTGGCCAAC
AGCGGCCAGTGCAAGAAGGGCCTGGGCAAGAGCAACATCAGCATCTACAAGGTGCGCACCGACGTGCTGG
GCAACCAGCACATCATCAAGAACGAGGGCGACAAGCCCAAGTTGGACTTCAGCAGGGCTGACCCCAAGAA
GAAGAGGAAGGTGTGAGCAGGGTTCGATCCCTACCGGTTAGTAATGAGTTTAAACGGGGGAGGCTAACTG
AAACACGGAAGGAGACAATACCGGAAGGAACCCGCGCTATGACGGCAATAAAAAGACAGAATAAAACGCA
CGGGTGTTGGGTCGTTTGTTCATAAACGCGGGGTTCGGTCCCAGGGCTGGCACTCTGTCGATACCCCACC
GAGACCCCATTGGGGCCAATACGCCCGCGTTTCTTCCTTTTCCCCACCCCACCCCCCAAGTTCGGGTGAA
GGCCCAGGGCTCGCAGCCAACGTCGGGGCGGCAGACCCTGCCATAGCAGATCTGCGCAGCTGGGGCTCTA
GGGGGTATCCCC
[124 nt withheld, positions 4493-4616]
C
[32 nt withheld, positions 4618-4649]
CA
[57 nt withheld, positions 4652-4708]
A
[49 nt withheld, positions 4710-4758]
CCTTTGACGTTGGAGTCCACGTTCTTT
[37 nt withheld, positions 4786-4822]
ACCCTATCTCGGTCTATTCTTTTGATTTATAAGGGATTTTGGGGATTTCGGCCTATTGGTTAAAAAATGA
GCTGATTTAACAAAAATTTAACGCGAATTAATTCTGTGGAATGTGTGTCAGTTAGGGTGTGGAAAGTCCC
CAGGCTCCCCAGCAGGCAGAAGTATGCAAAGCATGCATCTCAATTAGTCAGCAACCAGGTGTGGAAAGTC
CCCAGGCTCCCCAGCAGGCAGAAGTATGCAAAGCATGCATCTCAATTAGTCAGCAACCATAGTCCCGCCC
CTAACTCCGCCCATCCCGCCCCTAACTCCGCCCAGTTCCGCCCATTCTCCGCCCCATGGCTGACTAATTT
TTTTTATTTATGCAGAGGCCGAGGCCGCCTCTGCCTCTGAGCTATTCCAGAAGTAGTGAGGAGGCTTTTT
TGGAGGCCTAGGCTTTTGCAAAAAGCTCCCGGGAGCTTGTATATCCATTTTCGGATCTGATCAAGAGACA
GGATGAGGATCGTTTCGCATGATTGAACAAGATGGATTGCACGCAGGTTCTCCGGCCGCTTGGGTGGAGA
GGCTATTCGGCTATGACTGGGCACAACAGACAATCGGCTGCTCTGATGCCGCCGTGTTCCGGCTGTCAGC
GCAGGGGCGCCCGGTTCTTTTTGTCAAGACCGACCTGTCCGGTGCCCTGAATGAACTGCAGGACGAGGCA
GCGCGGCTATCGTGGCTGGCCACGACGGGCGTTCCTTGCGCAGCTGTGCTCGACGTTGTCACTGAAGCGG
GAAGGGACTGGCTGCTATTGGGCGAAGTGCCGGGGCAGGATCTCCTGTCATCTCACCTTGCTCCTGCCGA
GAAAGTATCCATCATGGCTGATGCAATGCGGCGGCTGCATACGCTTGATCCGGCTACCTGCCCATTCGAC
CACCAAGCGAAACATCGCATCGAGCGAGCACGTACTCGGATGGAAGCCGGTCTTGTCGATCAGGATGATC
TGGACGAAGAGCATCAGGGGCTCGCGCCAGCCGAACTGTTCGCCAGGCTCAAGGCGCGCATGCCCGACGG
CGAGGATCTCGTCGTGACCCATGGCGATGCCTGCTTGCCGAATATCATGGTGGAAAATGGCCGCTTTTCT
GGATTCATCGACTGTGGCCGGCTGGGTGTGGCGGACCGCTATCAGGACATAGCGTTGGCTACCCGTGATA
TTGCTGAAGAGCTTGGCGGCGAATGGGCTGACCGCTTCCTCGTGCTTTACGGTATCGCCGCTCCCGATTC
GCAGCGCATCGCCTTCTATCGCCTTCTTGACGAGTTCTTCTGAGCGGGACTCTGGGGTTCGCGAAATGAC
CGACCAAGCGACGCCCAACCTGCCATCACGAGATTTCGATTCCACCGCCGCCTTCTATGAAAGGTTGGGC
TTCGGAATCGTTTTCCGGGACGCCGGCTGGATGATCCTCCAGCGCGGGGATCTCATGCTGGAGTTCTTCG
CCCACCCCAACTTGTTTATTGCAGCTTATAATGGTTACAAATAAAGCAATAGCATCACAAATTTCACAAA
TAAAGCATTTTTTTCACTGCATTCTAGTTGTGGTTTGTCCAAACTCATCAATGTATCTTATCATGTCTGT
ATACCGTCGACCTCTAGCTAGAGCTTGGCGTAATCATGGTCATAGCTGTTTCCTGTGTGAAATTGTTATC
CGCTCACAATTCCACACAACATACGAGCCGGAAGCATAAAGTGTAAAGCCTGGGGTGCCTAATGAGTGAG
CTAACTCACATTAATTGCGTTGCGCTCACTGCCCGCTTTCCAGTCGGGAAACCTGTCGTGCCAGCTGCAT
TAATGAATCGGCCAACGCGCGGGGAGAGGCGGTTTGCGTATTGGGCGCTCTTCCGCTTCCTCGCTCACTG
ACTCGCTGCGCTCGGTCGTTCGGCTGCGGCGAGCGGTATCAGCTCACTCAAAGGCGGTAATACGGTTATC
CACAGAATCAGGGGATAACGCAGGAAAGAACATGTGAGCAAAAGGCCAGCAAAAGGCCAGGAACCGTAAA
AAGGCCGCGTTGCTGGCGTTTTTCCATAGGCTCCGCCCCCCTGACGAGCATCACAAAAATCGACGCTCAA
GTCAGAGGTGGCGAAACCCGACAGGACTATAAAGATACCAGGCGTTTCCCCCTGGAAGCTCCCTCGTGCG
CTCTCCTGTTCCGACCCTGCCGCTTACCGGATACCTGTCCGCCTTTCTCCCTTCGGGAAGCGTGGCGCTT
TCTCAATGCTCACGCTGTAGGTATCTCAGTTCGGTGTAGGTCGTTCGCTCCAAGCTGGGCTGTGTGCACG
AACCCCCCGTTCAGCCCGACCGCTGCGCCTTATCCGGTAACTATCGTCTTGAGTCCAACCCGGTAAGACA
CGACTTATCGCCACTGGCAGCAGCCACTGGTAACAGGATTAGCAGAGCGAGGTATGTAGGCGGTGCTACA
GAGTTCTTGAAGTGGTGGCCTAACTACGGCTACACTAGAAGGACAGTATTTGGTATCTGCGCTCTGCTGA
AGCCAGTTACCTTCGGAAAAAGAGTTGGTAGCTCTTGATCCGGCAAACAAACCACCGCTGGTAGCGGTGG
TTTTTTTGTTTGCAAGCAGCAGATTACGCGCAGAAAAAAAGGATCTCAAGAAGATCCTTTGATCTTTTCT
ACGGGGTCTGACGCTCAGTGGAACGAAAACTCACGTTAAGGGATTTTGGTCATGAGATTATCAAAAAGGA
TCTTCACCTAGATCCTTTTAAATTAAAAATGAAGTTTTAAATCAATCTAAAGTATATATGAGTAAACTTG
GTCTGACAGTTACCAATGCTTAATCAGTGAGGCACCTATCTCAGCGATCTGTCTATTTCGTTCATCCATA
GTTGCCTGACTCCCCGTCGTGTAGATAACTACGATACGGGAGGGCTTACCATCTGGCCCCAGTGCTGCAA
TGATACCGCGAGACCCACGCTCACCGGCTCCAGATTTATCAGCAATAAACCAGCCAGCCGGAAGGGCCGA
GCGCAGAAGTGGTCCTGCAACTTTATCCGCCTCCATCCAGTCTATTAATTGTTGCCGGGAAGCTAGAGTA
AGTAGTTCGCCAGTTAATAGTTTGCGCAACGTTGTTGCCATTGCTACAGGCATCGTGGTGTCACGCTCGT
CGTTTGGTATGGCTTCATTCAGCTCCGGTTCCCAACGATCAAGGCGAGTTACATGATCCCCCATGTTGTG
CAAAAAAGCGGTTAGCTCCTTCGGTCCTCCGATCGTTGTCAGAAGTAAGTTGGCCGCAGTGTTATCACTC
ATGGTTATGGCAGCACTGCATAATTCTCTTACTGTCATGCCATCCGTAAGATGCTTTTCTGTGACTGGTG
AGTACTCAACCAAGTCATTCTGAGAATAGTGTATGCGGCGACCGAGTTGCTCTTGCCCGGCGTCAATACG
GGATAATACCGCGCCACATAGCAGAACTTTAAAAGTGCTCATCATTGGAAAACGTTCTTCGGGGCGAAAA
CTCTCAAGGATCTTACCGCTGTTGAGATCCAGTTCGATGTAACCCACTCGTGCACCCAACTGATCTTCAG
CATCTTTTACTTTCACCAGCGTTTCTGGGTGAGCAAAAACAGGAAGGCAAAATGCCGCAAAAAAGGGAAT
AAGGGCGACACGGAAATGTTGAATACTCATACTCTTCCTTTTTCAATATTATTGAAGCATTTATCAGGGT
TATTGTCTCATGAGCGGATACATATTTGAATGTATTTAGAAAAATAAACAAATAGGGGTTCCGCGCACAT
TTCCCCGAAAAGTGCCACCTGACGTCGACGGATCGGGAGATCTCCCGATCCCCTATGGTCGACTCTCAGT
ACAATCTGCTCTGATGCCGCATAGTTAAGCCAGTATCTGCTCCCTGCTTGTGTGTTGGAGGTCGCTGAGT
AGTGCGCGAGCAAAATTTAAGCTACAACAAGGCAAGGCTTGACCGACAATTGCATGAAGAATCTGCTTAG
G
