>Addgene plasmid #48669 | M-ST1cas | addgene partial sequence | sequence record 72651 | CMV-F 5'-CGCAAATGGGCGGTAGGCGTG-3'
AGCTCGTTTAGTGAACCGTCAGATCGCCTGGAGACGCCATCCACGCTGTTTTGACCTCCATAGAAGACAC
CGGGACCGATCCAGCCTCCGGACTCTAGAGGATCGAACCCTTGCCACCATGAGCGACCTGGTGCTGGGCC
TGGACATCGGCATCGGCAGCGTGGGCGTGGGCATCCTGAACAAGGTGACCGGCGAGATCATCCACAAGAA
CAGTCGCATCTTCCCTGCTGCTCAGGCTGAGAACAACCTGGTGCGCCGCACCAACCGCCAGGGTCGCCGG
CTTGCTCGCCGCAAGAAGCACCGGCGCGTGCGCCTGAACCGCCTGTTCGAGGAGAGCGGCCTGATCACCG
ACTTCACCAAGATCAGCATCAACCTGAACCCCTACCAGCTGCGCGTGAAGGGCCTGACCGACGAGCTGAG
CAACGAGGAGCTGTTCATCGCCCTGAAGAACATGGTGAAGCACCGCGGCATCAGCTACCTGGACGACGCC
AGCGACGACGGCAACAGCAGCGTGGGCGACTACGCCCAGATCGTGAAGGAGAACAGCAAGCAGCTGGAGA
CCAAGACCCCCGGCCAGATCCAGCTGGAGCGCTACCAGACCTACGGCCAGCTGCGCGGCGACTTCACCGT
GGAGAAGGACGGCAAGAAGCACCGCCTGATCAACGTGTTCCCCACCAGCGCCTACCGCAGCGAGGCCCTG
CGCATCCTGCAGACCCAGCAGGAGTTCAACCCCCAGATCACCGACGAGTTCATCAACCGCTACCTGGAGA
TCCTGACCGGCAAGCGCAAGTACTACCACGGCCCCGGCAACGAGAAGAGCCGCACCGACTACGGCCGCTA
CCGCACCAGCGGCGAGACCCTGGACAACATCTTCGGCATCCTGATCGGCAAGTGCACCTTCTACCCCGAC
GAGTTCCGCGCCGCCAAGGCCAGCTACACCGCCCAGGAGTTCAACCTGCTGA
