>Addgene plasmid #48669 | M-ST1cas | addgene partial sequence | sequence record 72658 | TK-pA-R 5'-ttgtctccttccgtgtttca-3'
ATTACTAACCGGTAGGGATCGAACCCTGCTCACACCTTCCTCTTCTTCTTGGGGTCAGCCCTGCTGAAGT
CCAACTTGGGCTTGTCGCCCTCGTTCTTGATGATGTGCTGGTTGCCCAGCACGTCGGTGCGCACCTTGTA
GATGCTGATGTTGCTCTTGCCCAGGCCCTTCTTGCACTGGCCGCTGTTGGCCACGTTGCCCAGCACCTTG
ATCAGGGCCTCGCCGCCCTCGAACTTCTGCTTGTCGTAGGGCTTCAGCTCCACGTAGTGCTTCTGCTTGG
GCATGGTGCGGCTCAGGAAGCGGAACAGCTGTTGCTCCTTGGTCTCGGTGTCCTTCACCAGCAGAAGGTC
GTTCTTGTACAGGGTGAACTTGAACTCGCTGTCGCTGTCCACGCCCTCCTTCTTCTTGATGTCGTTGTAC
TTCTCCTGGCTGATCTTGTAGGTGCCGGTGCCCTTATCAAACTGCAGGTCGGCGTACTTCAGGCCCAGGA
TCTCGTACTTGCCGGTGGTCTTGTTGAAGTACACGTCGGCGCGCCAGGGGCTCACGCTCTGCAGCACCAC
CTTGTTGTTGCTGTCCTTGGGGGTGATGTCGATGTGGTTGCCCAGCTTGCTGTCGTAGTACTTCAGGCTC
TTGATCTCGGGGCCGTTGCCCTTCTTGCTGTACTTGCGGATGTAGCCGTGCTCCTCCTTGTACTTCAGGA
AGGGGTTGCAGGGCACCTCCTTGCCTTTATCGTTGATCTGCTTGTTGGGGTAGTTCTCCAGGATGGGCTC
GATCACCTTCTCGAAGGTCTGGGGGTCGTGGCGGTACATCAGGAACTTGCTCTTGTCCTTCTTGTAGATC
TTCATGAAGGCGTCGTAGCCGTCCTGGGTGTAGATGTCCTTGATCTTGCCCAGCACGTAGGTCTCGTCGG
CCTTGTCCTTGCCCACCTTGGCCTGGCGGGTGGCGTA
