>Addgene plasmid #48669 | M-ST1cas | addgene partial sequence | sequence record 73582 | ST1Cas9-F 5'-caaccagtacaacggcaagg-3'
GGCCACAAGCAGCTGGCCACCAAGATCCGCCTGTGGCACCAGCAGGGCGAGCGCTGCCTGTACACCGGCA
AGACCATCAGCATCCACGACCTGATCAACAACAGCAACCAGTTCGAGGTGGACCACATCCTGCCCCTGAG
CATCACCTTCGACGACAGCCTGGCCAACAAGGTGCTGGTGTACGCCACCGCCAACCAGGAGAAGGGCCAG
CGCACCCCCTACCAGGCCCTGGACAGCATGGACGACGCCTGGAGCTTCCGCGAGCTGAAGGCCTTCGTGC
GCGAGAGCAAGACCCTGAGCAACAAGAAGAAGGAGTACCTGCTGACCGAGGAGGACATCAGCAAGTTCGA
CGTGCGCAAGAAGTTCATCGAGCGCAACCTGGTGGACACCCTCTACGCCAGCCGCGTGGTGCTGAACGCC
CTGCAGGAGCACTTCCGCGCCCACAAGATCGACACCAAGGTGAGCGTGGTGCGCGGCCAGTTCACCAGCC
AGCTGCGCCGCCACTGGGGCATCGAGAAGACCCGCGACACCTACCACCACCACGCCGTGGACGCCCTGAT
CATTGCGGCTTCTAGCCAGCTGAACCTGTGGAAGAAGCAGAAGAACACCCTGGTGAGCTACAGCGAGGAC
CAGCTGCTGGACATCGAGACCGGCGAGCTGATCAGCGACGACGAGTACAAGGAGAGCGTGTTCAAGGCCC
CCTACCAGCACTTCGTGGACACCCTGAAGAGCAAGGAGTTCGAGGACAGCATCCTGTTCAGCTACCAGGT
GGACAGCAAGTTCAACCGCAAGATCAGCGACGCCACCATCTACGCCACCCGCCAGGCCAAGGTGGGCAAG
GACAAGGCCGACGAGACCTACGTGCTGGGCAAGATCAAGGACATCTACACCCAGGACGGCTACGACGCCT
TCATGAAGATCTACAAGAA
